>Addgene plasmid #53953 | WDR4_pCSdest | addgene partial sequence | sequence record 166922 | SP6 5'-ATTTAGGTGACACTATAG-3'
ATTCAAGGATCACAAGTTTGTACAAAAAAGCAGGCACCATGGCGGGCTCTGTGGGACTGGCGTTGTGCGG
GCAGACGTTGGTGGTGCGGGGCGGCAGCCGATTCCTGGCCACCTCCATAGCAAGCAGTGATGATGACAGC
CTCTTCATCTATGACTGCAGTGCTGCAGAAAAGAAGTCACAAGAAAATAAAGGGGAGGACGCGCCCTTGG
ACCAGGGGAGCGGTGCGATTCTGGCGTCCACCTTCTCCAAGTCTGGCAGCTATTTTGCTTTAACCGATGA
CAGTAAGCGTCTGATTCTTTTCCGTACAAAACCATGGCAATGTCTGAGTGTCAGGACCGTGGCAAGGAGG
TGTACAGCCCTGACTTTCATAGCCTCGGAGGAGAAGGTCTTGGTGGCCGACAAGTCTGGAGACGTCTACT
CCTTTTCGGTGCTGGAGCCACACGGGTGTGGCCGTCTAGAGCTGGGACACCTGTCTATGCTGTTAGATGT
GGCTGTGAGTCCTGATGACCGCTTCATCCTCACTGCCGACCGGGACGAGAAGATCCGAGTCAGCTGGGCC
GCGGCGCCCCATAGCATCGAGTCCTTCTGCTTGGGGCACACAGAGTTTGTGAGCCGTATCTCCGTGGTGC
CAACTCAGCCCGGGCTGCTTCTGTCCTCCTCTGGGGACGGCACCCTGAGGCTCTGGGAGTACAGGAGCGG
CCGCCAGCTGCACTGCTGTCACCTGGCCAGTCTGCAGGAGCTGGTGGACCCCCAGGCCCCCCAGAAGTTT
GCCGCGTCCAGGATTGCATTCTGGTGCCAGGAGAACTGCGTGGCGCTCCTGTGCGACGGCACTCCTGTGG
TCTACATCTTCCAGCTGGACGCC
