>Addgene plasmid #53953 | WDR4_pCSdest | addgene partial sequence | sequence record 166923 | EBV-rev 5'-GTGGTTTGTCCAAACTCATC-3'
TACGACTCACTATAGTTCTAGAGGCTCGAGAGGATCACCACTTTGTACAAGAAAGCTGGGTTTCAGCAAC
TTAGCGTCGCCTCCCCCGGTCTCATCTTCTTGGCATGCCCGTCGGGCCCAGGCGGGGGACTCCGGCGCCG
CTGCTTCTTCTCTAGCTGCTGCTGCAGTCTCTCCTCTTTCTTCTTCAGGTAGGAGGTCACGTTGTCGAAC
GTGGCCTTGTAGAGACTGCTGAAGCTGGCGTCTGCGCCGGCAGAGCCTTCCAGCATGGCCCAGTTCCCAC
GAAGAACACCAGAGACTTTCTTTAACACGGTGCTCTCAGGAACAGACTGCCACTGGTCGCCCACAGGCCT
GTAGAGCACCAGGGGGGCTTCCTGGCAGTCCTGGAGCACCCACAGCCCCTGGGTCTCCTCGAAAGCCACG
TCCCACACTTGGTGCTGGAACGCCAGCTGCTGCCTGTACACCAACTGCTGTCTGCGGGCGTCCAGCTGGA
AGATGTAGACCACAGGAGTGCCGTCGCACAGGAGCGCCACGCAGTTCTCCTGGCACCAGAATGCAATCCT
GGACGCGGCAAACTTCTGGGGGGCCTGGGGGTCCACCAGCTCCTGCAGACTGGCCAGGTGACAGCAGTGC
AGCTGGCGGCCGCTCCTGTACTCCCAGAGCCTCAGGGTGCCGTCCCCAGAGGAGGACAGAAGCAGCCCGG
GCTGAGTTGGCACCACGGAGATACGGCTCACAAACTCTGTGTGCCCCAAGCAGAAGGACTCGATGCTATG
GGGCGCCGCGGCCCAGCTGACT
