[The description below was written by a language model from this plasmid's Addgene catalogue record.]
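Description:
WDR4_pCSdest is a Gateway-derived expression clone carrying the human WDR4 coding sequence (also known as TRM82; an insert of about 1.2 kb corresponding to the reference transcript noted by the depositor) in the pCSDest backbone, a roughly 4.1 kb destination vector of the pCS2 family. The record classes it as a mammalian expression vector. It is maintained in E. coli as a high-copy plasmid under ampicillin selection. No feature table accompanies the entry, so details such as the bacterial origin, the polyadenylation signal and the recombination scars left by Gateway cloning are not explicitly documented. No epitope tags or reporters are recorded.

The insert sits downstream of two promoters, CMV and SP6, which give the plasmid two modes of use. The CMV promoter drives constitutive RNA polymerase II transcription after the DNA is introduced into vertebrate cells. The SP6 phage promoter allows in vitro transcription of sense mRNA from the plasmid template, and that mRNA can then be injected into embryos. The insert was introduced by recombinational Gateway cloning rather than restriction-ligation, which suits the parallel construction of many clones in the same backbone.

The associated publication is a survey of how expressing human chromosome 21 genes affects early development in zebrafish (Danio rerio). WDR4_pCSdest therefore appears to be one member of a clone set built to overexpress individual chromosome 21 genes in zebrafish embryos and look for developmental effects. It is also usable for general WDR4 overexpression in cultured cells.
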