Addgene plasmid #53953: WDR4_pCSdest
Depositing lab: Roger Reeves. Depositing organization: Johns Hopkins University and School of Medicine. Publication: Survey of Human Chromosome 21 Gene Expression Effects on Early Development in Danio rerio. Edie S, Zaghloul NA, Leitch CC, Klinedinst DK, Lebron J, Thole JF, McCallion AS, Katsanis N, Reeves RH. G3 (Bethesda). 2018 Jul 2;8(7):2215-2223. doi: 10.1534/g3.118.200144. PubMed 29760202.
Backbone
  Vector backbone: pCSDest
  Backbone manufacturer: Lawson Lab (Addgene Plasmid 22423)
  Backbone size w/o insert (bp): 4095
  Vector type: Mammalian Expression
Growth in bacteria
  Bacterial resistance: Ampicillin, 100 μg/mL
  Growth temperature: 37°C
  Growth strain: Top10
  Copy number: High Copy
Gene/Insert
  Gene/Insert name: WDR4
  Species: H. sapiens (human)
  Insert size (bp): 1239
  Entrez Gene: WDR4 (a.k.a. TRM82)
  Promoter: SP6 and CMV
  Cloning method: Gateway Cloning
  Sequencing primers: 5′ CMV-F; 3′ EBV-Rev
Terms and licenses: Academic/Nonprofit Terms; Industry Terms
Depositor comments: NM_018669
How to cite: WDR4_pCSdest was a gift from Roger Reeves (Addgene plasmid # 53953 ; http://n2t.net/addgene:53953 ; RRID:Addgene_53953)
